>Addgene plasmid #222470 | pFast-Flag-hHus1 | addgene full sequence | sequence record 456183 | Addgene NGS Result
TGAGCCTAGGAGATCCGAACCAGATAAGTGAAATCTAGTTCCAAACTATTTTGTCATTTTTAATTTTCGT
ATTAGCTTACGACGCTACACCCAGTTCCCATCTATTTTGTCACTCTTCCCTAAATAATCCTTAAAAACTC
CATTTCCACCCCTCCCAGTTCCCAACTATTTTGTCCGCCCACAGCGGGGCATTTTTCTTCCTGTTATGTT
TTTAATCAAACATCCTGCCAACTCCATGTGACAAACCGTCATCTTCGGCTACTTTTTCTCTGTCACAGAA
TGAAAATTTTTCTGTCATCTCTTCGTTATTAATGTTTGTAATTGACTGAATATCAACGCTTATTTGCAGC
CTGAATGGCGAATGGG
[124 nt withheld, positions 367-490]
C
[91 nt withheld, positions 492-582]
A
[49 nt withheld, positions 584-632]
CCTTTGACGTTGGAGTCCACGTTCTT
[37 nt withheld, positions 659-695]
ACCCTATCTCGGTCTATTCTTTTGATTTATAAGGGATTTTGCCGATTTCGGCCTATTGGTTAAAAAATGA
GCTGATTTAACAAAAATTTAACGCGAATTTTAACAAAATATTAACGCTTACAATTTAGGTGGCACTTTTC
GGGGAAATGTGCGCGGAACCCCTATTTGTTTATTTTTCTAAATACATTCAAATATGTATCCGCTCATGAG
ACAATAACCCTGATAAATGCTTCAATAATATTGAAAAAGGAAGAGTATGAGTATTCAACATTTCCGTGTC
GCCCTTATTCCCTTTTTTGCGGCATTTTGCCTTCCTGTTTTTGCTCACCCAGAAACGCTGGTGAAAGTAA
AAGATGCTGAAGATCAGTTGGGTGCACGAGTGGGTTACATCGAACTGGATCTCAACAGCGGTAAGATCCT
TGAGAGTTTTCGCCCCGAAGAACGTTTTCCAATGATGAGCACTTTTAAAGTTCTGCTATGTGGCGCGGTA
TTATCCCGTATTGACGCCGGGCAAGAGCAACTCGGTCGCCGCATACACTATTCTCAGAATGACTTGGTTG
AGTACTCACCAGTCACAGAAAAGCATCTTACGGATGGCATGACAGTAAGAGAATTATGCAGTGCTGCCAT
AACCATGAGTGATAACACTGCGGCCAACTTACTTCTGACAACGATCGGAGGACCGAAGGAGCTAACCGCT
TTTTTGCACAACATGGGGGATCATGTAACTCGCCTTGATCGTTGGGAACCGGAGCTGAATGAAGCCATAC
CAAACGACGAGCGTGACACCACGATGCCTGTAGCAATGGCAACAACGTTGCGCAAACTATTAACTGGCGA
ACTACTTACTCTAGCTTCCCGGCAACAATTAATAGACTGGATGGAGGCGGATAAAGTTGCAGGACCACTT
CTGCGCTCGGCCCTTCCGGCTGGCTGGTTTATTGCTGATAAATCTGGAGCCGGTGAGCGTGGGTCTCGCG
GTATCATTGCAGCACTGGGGCCAGATGGTAAGCCCTCCCGTATCGTAGTTATCTACACGACGGGGAGTCA
GGCAACTATGGATGAACGAAATAGACAGATCGCTGAGATAGGTGCCTCACTGATTAAGCATTGGTAACTG
TCAGACCAAGTTTACTCATATATACTTTAGATTGATTTAAAACTTCATTTTTAATTTAAAAGGATCTAGG
TGAAGATCCTTTTTGATAATCTCATGACCAAAATCCCTTAACGTGAGTTTTCGTTCCACTGAGCGTCAGA
CCCCGTAGAAAAGATCAAAGGATCTTCTTGAGATCCTTTTTTTCTGCGCGTAATCTGCTGCTTGCAAACA
AAAAAACCACCGCTACCAGCGGTGGTTTGTTTGCCGGATCAAGAGCTACCAACTCTTTTTCCGAAGGTAA
CTGGCTTCAGCAGAGCGCAGATACCAAATACTGTTCTTCTAGTGTAGCCGTAGTTAGGCCACCACTTCAA
GAACTCTGTAGCACCGCCTACATACCTCGCTCTGCTAATCCTGTTACCAGTGGCTGCTGCCAGTGGCGAT
AAGTCGTGTCTTACCGGGTTGGACTCAAGACGATAGTTACCGGATAAGGCGCAGCGGTCGGGCTGAACGG
GGGGTTCGTGCACACAGCCCAGCTTGGAGCGAACGACCTACACCGAACTGAGATACCTACAGCGTGAGCT
ATGAGAAAGCGCCACGCTTCCCGAAGGGAGAAAGGCGGACAGGTATCCGGTAAGCGGCAGGGTCGGAACA
GGAGAGCGCACGAGGGAGCTTCCAGGGGGAAACGCCTGGTATCTTTATAGTCCTGTCGGGTTTCGCCACC
TCTGACTTGAGCGTCGATTTTTGTGATGCTCGTCAGGGGGGCGGAGCCTATGGAAAAACGCCAGCAACGC
GGCCTTTTTACGGTTCCTGGCCTTTTGCTGGCCTTTTGCTCACATGTTCTTTCCTGCGTTATCCCCTGAT
TCTGTGGATAACCGTATTACCGCCTTTGAGTGAGCTGATACCGCTCGCCGCAGCCGAACGACCGAGCGCA
GCGAGTCAGTGAGCGAGGAAGCGGAAGAGCGCCTGATGCGGTATTTTCTCCTTACGCATCTGTGCGGTAT
TTCACACCGCATAGACCAGCCGCGTAACCTGGCAAAATCGGTTACGGTTGAGTAATAAATGGATGCCCTG
CGTAAGCGGGTGTGGGCGGACAATAAAGTCTTAAACTGAACAAAATAGATCTAAACTATGACAATAAAGT
CTTAAACTAGACAGAATAGTTGTAAACTGAAATCAGTCCAGTTATGCTGTGAAAAAGCATACTGGACTTT
TGTTATGGCTAAAGCAAACTCTTCATTTTCTGAAGTGCAAATTGCCCGTCGTATTAAAGAGGGGCGTGGC
CAAGGGCATGGTAAAGACTATATTCGCGGCGTTGTGACAATTTACCGAACAACTCCGCGGCCGGGAAGCC
GATCTCGGCTTGAACGAATTGTTAGGTGGCGGTACTTGGGTCGATATCAAAGTGCATCACTTCTTCCCGT
ATGCCCAACTTTGTATAGAGAGCCACTGCGGGATCGTCACCGTAATCTGCTTGCACGTAGATCACATAAG
CACCAAGCGCGTTGGCCTCATGCTTGAGGAGATTGATGAGCGCGGTGGCAATGCCCTGCCTCCGGTGCTC
GCCGGAGACTGCGAGATCATAGATATAGATCTCACTACGCGGCTGCTCAAACTTGGGCAGAACGTAAGCC
GCGAGAGCGCCAACAACCGCTTCTTGGTCGAAGGCAGCAAGCGCGATGAATGTCTTACTACGGAGCAAGT
TCCCGAGGTAATCGGAGTCCGGCTGATGTTGGGAGTAGGTGGCTACGTCTCCGAACTCACGACCGAAAAG
ATCAAGAGCAGCCCGCATGGATTTGACTTGGTCAGGGCCGAGCCTACATGTGCGAATGATGCCCATACTT
GAGCCACCTAACTTTGTTTTAGGGCGACTGCCCTGCTGCGTAACATCGTTGCTGCTCCATAACATCAAAC
ATCGACCCACGGCGTAACGCGCTTGCTGCTTGGATGCCCGAGGCATAGACTGTACAAAAAAACAGTCATA
ACAAGCCATGAAAACCGCCACTGCGCCGTTACCACCGCTGCGTTCGGTCAAGGTTCTGGACCAGTTGCGT
GAGCGCATACGCTACTTGCATTACAGTTTACGAACCGAACAGGCTTATGTCAACTGGGTTCGTGCCTTCA
TCCGTTTCCACGGTGTGCGTCACCCGGCAACCTTGGGCAGCAGCGAAGTCGAGGCATTTCTGTCCTGGCT
GGCGAACGAGCGCAAGGTTTCGGTCTCCACGCATCGTCAGGCATTGGCGGCCTTGCTGTTCTTCTACGGC
AAGGTGCTGTGCACGGATCTGCCCTGGCTTCAGGAGATCGGAAGACCTCGGCCGTCGCGGCGCTTGCCGG
TGGTGCTGACCCCGGATGAAGTGGTTCGCATCCTCGGTTTTCTGGAAGGCGAGCATCGTTTGTTCGCCCA
GGACTCTAGCTATAGTTCTAGTGGTTGGCTACGTATACTCCGGAATATTAATAGATCATGGAGATAATTA
AAATGATAACCATCTCGCAAATAAATAAGTATTTTACTGTTTTCGTAACAGTTTTGTAATAAAAAAACCT
ATAAATATTCCGGATTATTCATACCGTCCCACCATCGGGCGCGGATCCCGGTCCGAAGCGCGCGGAATTC
AAAGGCCTACGTCGACACCATGAAGTTTCGGGCCAAGATCGTGGACGGGGCCTGTCTGAACCACTTCACA
CGAATCAGTAACATGATAGCCAAGCTTGCCAAAACCTGCACCCTCCGCATCAGCCCTGATAAGCTTAACT
TCATCCTTTGTGACAAGCTGGCTAATGGAGGAGTGAGCATGTGGTGTGAGCTGGAACAGGAGAACTTCTT
CAACGAATTTCAAATGGAGGGTGTCTCTGCAGAAAACAATGAGATTTATTTAGAGCTAACATCGGAAAAC
TTATCTCGAGCCTTGAAGACTGCCCAGAATGCCAGGGCTTTGAAAATCAAACTGACTAATAAACACTTTC
CCTGCCTCACGGTCTCCGTGGAGCTGTTATCTATGTCAAGCAGTAGCCGCATTGTGACCCATGACATCCC
CATAAAGGTGATTCCTAGGAAATTGTGGAAGGACTTACAAGAACCGGTGGTCCCAGATCCTGATGTTAGT
ATTTATTTACCAGTCTTGAAGACTATGAAGAGTGTTGTGGAAAAAATGAAAAACATCAGCAATCACCTTG
TTATTGAAGCAAACCTAGATGGAGAATTGAATTTGAAAATAGAAACTGAATTAGTATGTGTTACAACTCA
TTTTAAAGATCTTGGAAATCCTCCATTAGCCTCTGAAAGCACCCATGAGGACAGAAACGTGGAACACATG
GCTGAAGTGCACATAGATATTAGGAAGCTCCTACAGTTTCTTGCTGGACAACAAGTAAATCCCACAAAGG
CCTTATGCAATATTGTGAATAACAAGATGGTGCATTTTGATCTGCTTCATGAAGACGTGTCCCTTCAGTA
TTTCATCCCTGCGCTGTCCGCCATGGATTACAAAGACGATGACGACAAGGCTAGCTAGTCTAGAGCCTGC
AGTCTCGAGGCATGCGGTACCAAGCTTGTCGAGAAGTACTAGAGGATCATAATCAGCCATACCACATTTG
TAGAGGTTTTACTTGCTTTAAAAAACCTCCCACACCTCCCCCTGAACCTGAAACATAAAATGAATGCAAT
TGTTGTTGTTAACTTGTTTATTGCAGCTTATAATGGTTACAAATAAAGCAATAGCATCACAAATTTCACA
AATAAAGCATTTTTTTCACTGCATTCTAGTTGTGGTTTGTCCAAACTCATCAATGTATCTTATCATGTCT
GGATCTGATCACTGCT
Features (pLannotate 1.2.2; 15 found; start..end, strand, type, name):
     18..183     -  mobile_element Tn7L: mini-Tn7 element (left end of the Tn7 transposon) Tn7
    346..362     +  CDS            lacZα (fragment): LacZα fragment of β-galactosidase; lacZ fragment
    367..821     +  rep_origin     f1 ori (sequence partly withheld): f1 bacteriophage origin of replication; arrow indicates direction of (+) strand synthesis
    847..951     +  promoter       AmpR promoter: bla
    952..1812    +  CDS            AmpR: β-lactamase; bla; confers resistance to ampicillin, carbenicillin, and related antibiotics
   1983..2571    +  rep_origin     ori: high-copy-number ColE1/pMB1/pBR322/pUC origin of replication
   2757..2808    -  misc_feature   bom (fragment): basis of mobility region from pBR322
   2876..3100    -  mobile_element Tn7R: mini-Tn7 element (right end of the Tn7 transposon) Tn7
   3167..3700    -  CDS            GmR: gentamycin acetyltransferase; aacC1; confers resistance to gentamycin
   3870..3898    -  promoter       Pc promoter: intI1 (promoter lies within the coding sequence); class 1 integron promoter
   3876..4223    -  CDS            YPR2_ECOLX (fragment): Protein predicted: Swiss-Prot protein existence level 4. From Escherichia coli.
   4250..4341    +  promoter       polyhedrin promoter: polh from Autographa californica; promoter for the baculovirus polyhedrin gene
   4425..5264    +  CDS            HUS1: HUS1_HUMAN - Experimental evidence at protein level: Swiss-Prot protein existence level 1. Component of the 9-1-1 cell-cycle checkpoint response complex that plays a major role in DNA repair. The 9-1-1 complex is recruited to DNA lesion upon damage by the RAD17-replication factor C (RFC) clamp loader complex. Acts then as a sliding clamp platform on DNA for several proteins involved in long-patch base excision repair (LP-BER). The 9-1-1 complex stimulates DNA polymerase beta (POLB) activity by increasing its affinity for the 3'-OH end of the primer-template and stabilizes POLB to those sites w
   5360..5443    +  CDS            large T antigen (fragment): large T antigen from SV40 (simian virus 40)
   5466..5600    +  polyA_signal   SV40 poly(A) signal: SV40 polyadenylation signal
