[The description below was written by a language model from this plasmid's Addgene catalogue record and pLannotate feature annotations shown in this document.]
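Description:
pFast-Flag-hHus1 is a baculovirus donor (transfer) plasmid built on the pFastBac1 backbone for producing human HUS1 in insect cells. In E. coli it replicates from a high-copy ColE1/pUC-type origin and is selected with ampicillin through the bla gene. An f1 origin is also present. The expression cassette lies between the left and right ends of a mini-Tn7 element, together with a gentamicin acetyltransferase gene driven by the class 1 integron Pc promoter. In the Bac-to-Bac style of use for which pFastBac1 was designed, this Tn7-flanked segment is transposed into a baculovirus shuttle genome (bacmid) kept in a helper E. coli strain. Gentamicin selects for the transposed cassette, and the resulting bacmid is used to generate recombinant virus.

The payload is the human HUS1 coding sequence placed downstream of the Autographa californica polyhedrin promoter, a very strong late baculoviral promoter, and followed by an SV40 polyadenylation signal. The catalogue lists a Flag epitope at the C terminus of the insert. The feature table does not annotate the tag, so its position cannot be confirmed from the annotations. HUS1 is a subunit of the 9-1-1 (RAD9-HUS1-RAD1) checkpoint clamp, which is loaded at DNA damage sites by the RAD17-RFC complex. The construct is therefore suited to expressing and affinity-purifying HUS1, alone or with its partners by co-infection, for biochemical studies of DNA damage checkpoint complexes.

The sizes in the record disagree. The catalogue gives a 3,007 bp insert and a 7,782 bp total, whereas the sequenced record is 5,611 nt with an annotated HUS1 reading frame of about 840 bp.
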