Addgene plasmid #222470: pFast-Flag-hHus1
Purpose: Expresses hHus1 in insect cells
Depositing lab: Aziz Sancar. Depositing organization: University of North Carolina at Chapel Hill. Publication: Purification and characterization of human DNA damage checkpoint Rad complexes. Lindsey-Boltz LA, Bermudez VP, Hurwitz J, Sancar A. Proc Natl Acad Sci U S A. 2001 Sep 25;98(20):11236-41. doi: 10.1073/pnas.201373498. PubMed 11572977.
Backbone
  Vector backbone: pFastBac1
  Backbone manufacturer: Invitrogen
  Backbone size w/o insert (bp): 4775
  Total vector size (bp): 7782
  Vector type: Insect Expression
  Selectable markers: Gentamicin
Growth in bacteria
  Bacterial resistance: Ampicillin, 100 μg/mL
  Growth temperature: 37°C
  Growth strain: DH5alpha
  Copy number: Unknown
Gene/Insert
  Gene/Insert name: hHus1 (alt name: Human Hus1)
  Species: H. sapiens (human)
  Insert size (bp): 3007
  Entrez Gene: HUS1 (a.k.a. hHUS1)
  Tag / fusion protein: Flag epitope (C terminal on insert)
Terms and licenses: Academic/Nonprofit Terms; Industry Terms: Not Available to Industry
How to cite: pFast-Flag-hHus1 was a gift from Aziz Sancar (Addgene plasmid # 222470 ; http://n2t.net/addgene:222470 ; RRID:Addgene_222470)
